>Addgene plasmid #15036 | pRosa26PAm1 (DM#272) | addgene full sequence | sequence record 357289 | Addgene NGS Result
CCACCGCGGCAGGCCCTCCGAGCGTGGTGGAGCCGTTCTGTGAGACAGCCGGGTACGAGTCGTGACGCTG
GAAGGGGCAAGCGGGTGGTGGGCAGGAATGCGGTCCGCCCTGCAGCAACCGGAGGGGGAGGGAGAAGGGA
GCGGAAAAGTCTCCACCGGACGCGGCCATGGCTCGGGGGGGGGGGGGCAGCGGAGGAGCGCTTCCGGCCG
ACGTCTCGTCGCTGATTGGCTTCTTTTCCTCCCGCCGTGTGTGAAAACACAAATGGCGTGTTTTGGTTGG
CGTAAGGCGCCTGTCAGTTAACGGCAGCCGGAGTGCGCAGCCGCCGGCAGCCTCGCTCTGCCCACTGGGT
GGGGCGGGAGGTAGGTGGGGTGAGGCGAGCTGGACGTGCGGGCGCGGTCGGCCTCTGGCGGGGCGGGGGA
GGGGAGGGAGGGTCAGCGAAAGTAGCTCGCGCGCGAGCGGCCGCCCACCCTCCCCTTCCTCTGGGGGAGT
CGTTTTACCCGCCGCCGGCCGGGCCTCGTCGTCTGATTGGCTCTCGGGGCCCAGAAAACTGGCCCTTGCC
ATTGGCTCGTGTTCGTGCAAGTTGAGTCCATCCGCCGGCCAGCGGGGGCGGCGAGGAGGCGCTCCCAGGT
TCCGGCCCTCCCCTCGGCCCCGCGCCGCAGAGTCTGGCCGCGCGCCCCTGCGCAACGTGGCAGGAAGCGC
GCGCTGGGGGCGGGGACGGGCAGTAGGGCTGAGCGGCTGCGGGGCGGGTGCAAGCACGTTTCCGACTTGA
GTTGCCTCAAGAGGGGCGTGCTGAGCCAGACCTCCATCGCGCACTCCGGGGAGTGGAGGGAAGGAGCGAG
GGCTCAGTTGGGCTGTTTTGGAGGCAGGAAGCACTTGCTCTCCCAAAGTCGCTCTGAGTTGTTATCAGTA
AGGGAGCTGCAGTGGAGTAGGCGGGGAGAAGGCCGCACCCTTCTCCGGAGGGGGGAGGGGAGTGTTGCAA
TACCTTTCTGGGAGTTCTCTGCTGCCTCCTGGCTTCTGAGGACCGCCCTGGGCCTGGGAGAATCCCTTCC
CCCTCTTCCCTCGTGATCTGCAACTCCAGTCTTTCTAGCCTTAATTAATTTAAATGGCGCGCCGGCTAGA
AGATGGGCGGGAGTCTTCTGGGCAGGCTTAAAGGCTAACCTGGTGTGTGGGCGTTGTCCTGCAGGGGAAT
TGAACAGGTGTAAAATTGGAGGGACAAGACTTCCCACAGATTTTCGGTTTTGTCGGGAAGTTTTTTAATA
GGGGCAAATAAGGAAAATGGGAGGATAGGTAGTCATCTGGGGTTTTATGCAGCAAAACTACAGGTTATTA
TTGCTTGTGATCCGCCTCGGAGTATTTTCCATCGAGGTAGATTAAAGACATGCTCACCCGAGTTTTATAC
TCTCCTGCTTGAGATCCTTACTACAGTATGAAATTACAGTGTCGCGAGTTAGACTATGTAAGCAGAATTT
TAATCATTTTTAAAGAGCCCAGTACTTCATATCCATTTCTCCCGCTCCTTCTGCAGCCTTATCAAAAGGT
ATTTTAGAACACTCATTTTAGCCCCATTTTCATTTATTATACTGGCTTATCCAACCCCTAGACAGAGCAT
TGGCATTTTCCCTTTCCTGATCTTAGAAGTCTGATGACTCATGAAACCAGACAGATTAGTTACATACACC
ACAAATCGAGGCTGTAGCTGGGGCCTCAACACTGCAGTTCTTTTATAACTCCTTAGTACACTTTTTGTTG
ATCCTTTGCCTTGATCCTTAATTTTCAGTGTCTATCACCTCTCCCGTCAGGTGGTGTTCCACATTTGGGC
CTATTCTCAGTCCAGGGAGTTTTACAACAATAGATGTATTGAGAATCCAACCTAAAGCTTAACTTTCCAC
TCCCATGAATGCCTCTCTCCTTTTTCTCCATTTATAAACTGAGCTATTAACCATTAATGGTTTCCAGGTG
GATGTCTCCTCCCCCAATATTACCTGATGTATCTTACATATTGCCAGGCTGATATTTTAAGACATTAAAA
GGTATATTTCATTATTGAGCCACATGGTATTGATTACTGCTTACTAAAATTTTGTCATTGTACACATCTG
TAAAAGGTGGTTCCTTTTGGAATGCAAAGTTCAGGTGTTTGTTGTCTTTCCTGACCTAAGGTCTTGTGAG
CTTGTATTTTTTCTATTTAAGCAGTGCTTTCTCTTGGACTGGCTTGACTCATGGCATTCTACACGTTATT
GCTGGTCTAAATGTGATTTTGCCAAGCTTCTTCAGGACCTATAATTTTGCTTGACTTGTAGCCAAACACA
AGTAAAATGATTAAGCAACAAATGTATTTGTGAAGCTTGGTTTTTAGGTTGTTGTGTTGTGTGTGCTTGT
GCTCTATAATAATACTATCCAGGGGCTGGAGAGGTGGCTCGGAGTTCAAGAGCACAGACTGCTCTTCCAG
AAGTCCTGAGTTCAATTCCCAGCAACCACATGGTGGCTCACAACCATCTGTAATGGGATCTGATGCCCTC
TTCTGGTGTGTCTGAAGACCACAAGTGTATTCACATTAAATAAATAAATCCTCCTTCTTCTTCTTTTTTT
TTTTTTTAAAGAGAATACTGTCTCCAGTAGAATTTACTGAAGTAATGAAATACTTTGTGTTTGTTCCAAT
ATGGTAGCCAATAATCAAATTACTCTTTAAGCACTGGAAATGTTACCAAGGAACTAATTTTTATTTGAAG
TGTAACTGTGGACAGAGGAGCCATAACTGCAGACTTGTGGGATACAGAAGACCAATGCAGACTTTAATGT
CTTTTCTCTTACACTAAGCAATAAAGAAATAAAAATTGAACTTCTAGTATCCTATTTGTTTAAACTGCTA
GCTTTACTTAACTTTTGTGCTTCATCTATACAAAGCTGAAAGCTAAGTCTGCAGCCATTACTAAACATGA
AAGCAAGTAATGATAATTTTGGATTTCAAAAATGTAGGGCCAGAGTTTAGCCAGCCAGTGGTGGTGCTTG
CCTTTATGCCTTTAATCCCAGCACTCTGGAGGCAGAGACAGGCAGATCTCTGAGTTTGAGCCCAGCCTGG
TCTACACATCAAGTTCTATCTAGGATAGCCAGGAATACACACAGAAACCCTGTTGGGGAGGGGGGCTCTG
AGATTTCATAAAATTATAATTGAAGCATTCCCTAATGAGCCACTATGGATGTGGCTAAATCCGTCTACCT
TTCTGATGAGATTTGGGTATTATTTTTTCTGTCTCTGCTGTTGGTTGGGTCTTTTGACACTGTGGGCTTT
CTTTAAAGCCTCCTTCCTGCCATGTGGTCTCTTGTTTGCTACTAACTTCCCATGGCTTAAATGGCATGGC
TTTTTGCCTTCTAAGGGCAGCTGCTGAGATTTGCAGCCTGATTTCCAGGGTGGGGTTGGGAAATCTTTCA
AACACTAAAATTGTCCTTTAATTTTTTTTTTAAAAAATGGGTTATATAATAAACCTCATAAAATAGTTAT
GAGGAGTGAGGTGGACTAATATTAAATGAGTCCCTCCCCTATAAAAGAGCTATTAAGGCTTTTTGTCTTA
TACTTAACTTTTTTTTTAAATGTGGTATCTTTAGAACCAAGGGTCTTAGAGTTTTAGTATACAGAAACTG
TTGCATCGCTTAATCAGATTTTCTAGTTTCAAATCCAGAGAATCCAAATTCTTCACAGCCAAAGTCAAAT
TAAGAATTTCTGACTTTTAATGTTAATTTGCTTACTGTGAATATAAAAATGATAGCTTTTCCTGAGGCAG
GGTCTCACTATGTATCTCTGCCTGATCTGCAACAAGATATGTAGACTAAAGTTCTGCCTGCTTTTGTCTC
CTGAATACTAAGGTTAAAATGTAGTAATACTTTTGGAACTTGCAGGTCAGATTCTTTTATAGGGGACACA
CTAAGGGAGCTTGGGTGATAGTTGGTAAAATGTGTTTCAAGTGATGAAAACTTGAATTATTATCACCGCA
ACCTACTTTTTAAAAAAAAAAGCCAGGCCTGTTAGAGCATGCTTAAGGGATCCCTAGGACTTGCTGAGCA
CACAAGAGTAGTTACTTGGCAGGCTCCTGGTGAGAGCATATTTCAAAAAACAAGGCAGACAACCAAGAAA
CTACAGTTAAGGTTACCTGTCTTTAAACCATCTGCATATACACAGGGATATTAAAATATTCCAAATAATA
TTTCATTCAAGTTTTCCCCCATCAAATTGGGACATGGATTTCTCCGGTGAATAGGCAGAGTTGGAAACTA
AACAAATGTTGGTTTTGTGATTTGTGAAATTGTTTTCAAGTGATAGTTAAAGCCCATGAGATACAGAACA
AAGCTGCTATTTCGAGGTCTCTTGGTTTATACTCAGAAGCACTTCTTTGGGTTTCCCTGCACTATCCTGA
TCATGTGCTAGGCCTACCTTAGGCTGATTGTTGTTCAAATAAACTTAAGTTTCCTGTCAGGTGATGTCAT
ATGATTTCATATATCAAGGCAAAACATGTTATATATGTTAAACATTTGTACTTAATGTGAAAGTTAGGTC
TTTGTGGGTTTGATTTTTAATTTTCAAAACCTGAGCTAAATAAGTCATTTTTACATGTCTTACATTTGGT
GGAATTGTATAATTGTGGTTTGCAGGCAAGACTCTCTGACCTAGTAACCCTACCTATAGAGCACTTTGCT
GGGTCACAAGTCTAGGAGTCAAGCATTTCACCTTGAAGTTGAGACGTTTTGTTAGTGTATACTAGTTTAT
ATGTTGGAGGACATGTTTATCCAGAAGATATTCAGGACTATTTTTGACTGGGCTAAGGAATTGATTCTGA
TTAGCACTGTTAGTGAGCATTGAGTGGCCTTTAGGCTTGAATTGGAGTCACTTGTATATCTCAAATAATG
CTGGCCTTTTTTAAAAAGCCCTTGTTCTTTATCACCCTGTTTTCTACATAATTTTTGTTCAAAGAAATAC
TTGTTTGGATCTCCTTTTGACAACAATAGCATGTTTTCAAGCCATATTTTTTTTCCTTTTTTTTTTTTTT
TTTGGTTTTTCGAGACAGGGTTTCTCTGTATAGCCCTGGCTGTCCTGGAACTCACTTTGTAGACCAGGCT
GGCCTCGAACTCAGAAATCCGCCTGCCTCTGCCTCCTGAGTGCCGGGATTAAAGGCGTGCACCACCACGC
CTGGCTAAGTTGGATATTTTGTTATATAACTATAACCAATACTAACTCCACTGGGTGGATTTTTAATTCA
GTCAGTAGTCTTAAGTGGTCTTTATTGGCCCTTCATTAAAATCTACTGTTCACTCTAACAGAGGCTGTTG
GTACTAGTGGCACTTAAGCAACTTCCTACGGATATACTAGCAGATTAAGGGTCAGGGATAGAAACTAGTC
TAGCGTTTTGTATACCTACCAGCTTTATACTACCTTGTTCTGATAGAAATATTTCAGGACATCTAGCTTA
TCGATACCGTCGACGGTATCGATAAGCTTGATATCGAATTCTACCGGGTAGGGGAGGCGCTTTTCCCAAG
GCAGTCTGGAGCATGCGCTTTAGCAGCCCCGCTGGGCACTTGGCGCTACACAAGTGGCCTCTGGCCTCGC
ACACATTCCACATCCACCGGTAGGCGCCAACCGGCTCCGTTCTTTGGTGGCCCCTTCGCGCCACCTTCTA
CTCCTCCCCTAGTCAGGAAGTTCCCCCCCGCCCCGCAGCTCGCGTCGTGCAGGACGTGACAAATGGAAGT
AGCACGTCTCACTAGTCTCGTGCAGATGGACAGCACCGCTGAGCAATGGAAGCGGGTAGGCCTTTGGGGC
AGCGGCCAATAGCAGCTTTGCTCCTTCGCTTTCTGGGCTCAGAGGCTGGGAAGGGGTGGGTCCGGGGGCG
GGCTCAGGGGCGGGCTCAGGGGCGGGGCGGGCGCCCGAAGGTCCTCCGGAGGCCCGGCATTCTGCACGCT
TCAAAAGCGCACGTCTGCCGCGCTGTTCTCCTCTTCCTCATCTCCGGGCCTTTCGACCTGCAGGTCCTCG
CCATGGATCCTGATGATGTTGTTGATTCTTCTAAATCTTTTGTGATGGAAAACTTTTCTTCGTACCACGG
GACTAAACCTGGTTATGTAGATTCCATTCAAAAAGGTATACAAAAGCCAAAATCTGGTACACAAGGAAAT
TATGACGATGATTGGAAAGGGTTTTATAGTACCGACAATAAATACGACGCTGCGGGATACTCTGTAGATA
ATGAAAACCCGCTCTCTGGAAAAGCTGGAGGCGTGGTCAAAGTGACGTATCCAGGACTGACGAAGGTTCT
CGCACTAAAAGTGGATAATGCCGAAACTATTAAGAAAGAGTTAGGTTTAAGTCTCACTGAACCGTTGATG
GAGCAAGTCGGAACGGAAGAGTTTATCAAAAGGTTCGGTGATGGTGCTTCGCGTGTAGTGCTCAGCCTTC
CCTTCGCTGAGGGGAGTTCTAGCGTTGAATATATTAATAACTGGGAACAGGCGAAAGCGTTAAGCGTAGA
ACTTGAGATTAATTTTGAAACCCGTGGAAAACGTGGCCAAGATGCGATGTATGAGTATATGGCTCAAGCC
TGTGCAGGAAATCGTGTCAGGCGATCTCTTTGTGAAGGAACCTTACTTCTGTGGTGTGACATAATTGGAC
AAACTACCTACAGAGATTTAAAGCTCTAAGGTAAATATAAAATTTTTAAGTGTATAATGTGTTAAACTAC
TGATTCTAATTGTTTGTGTATTTTAGATTCCAACCTATGGAACTGATGAATGGGAGCAGTGGTGGAATGC
AGATCCTAGAGCTCGCTGATCAGCCTCGACTGTGCCTTCTAGTTGCCAGCCATCTGTTGTTTGCCCCTCC
CCCGTGCCTTCCTTGACCCTGGAAGGTGCCACTCCCACTGTCCTTTCCTAATAAAATGAGGAAATTGCAT
CGCATTGTCTGAGTAGGTGTCATTCTATTCTGGGGGGTGGGGTGGGGCAGGACAGCAAGGGGGAGGATTG
GGAAGACAATAGCAGGCATGCTGGGGATGCGGTGGGCTCTATGGCTTCTGAGGCGGAAAGAACCAGCTGG
GGCTCGAGGGGGGGCCCGGTACATTTAAATGCGATCGCGTTTAAACGCGTGTACCCAGCTTTTGTTCCCT
TTAGTGAGGGTTAATTGCGCGCTTGGCGTAATCATGGTCATAGCTGTTTCCTGTGTGAAATTGTTATCCG
CTCACAATTCCACACAACATACGAGCCGGAAGCATAAAGTGTAAAGCCTGGGGTGCCTAATGAGTGAGCT
AACTCACATTAATTGCGTTGCGCTCACTGCCCGCTTTCCAGTCGGGAAACCTGTCGTGCCAGCTGCATTA
ATGAATCGGCCAACGCGCGGGGAGAGGCGGTTTGCGTATTGGGCGCTCTTCCGCTTCCTCGCTCACTGAC
TCGCTGCGCTCGGTCGTTCGGCTGCGGCGAGCGGTATCAGCTCACTCAAAGGCGGTAATACGGTTATCCA
CAGAATCAGGGGATAACGCAGGAAAGAACATGTGAGCAAAAGGCCAGCAAAAGGCCAGGAACCGTAAAAA
GGCCGCGTTGCTGGCGTTTTTCCATAGGCTCCGCCCCCCTGACGAGCATCACAAAAATCGACGCTCAAGT
CAGAGGTGGCGAAACCCGACAGGACTATAAAGATACCAGGCGTTTCCCCCTGGAAGCTCCCTCGTGCGCT
CTCCTGTTCCGACCCTGCCGCTTACCGGATACCTGTCCGCCTTTCTCCCTTCGGGAAGCGTGGCGCTTTC
TCATAGCTCACGCTGTAGGTATCTCAGTTCGGTGTAGGTCGTTCGCTCCAAGCTGGGCTGTGTGCACGAA
CCCCCCGTTCAGCCCGACCGCTGCGCCTTATCCGGTAACTATCGTCTTGAGTCCAACCCGGTAAGACACG
ACTTATCGCCACTGGCAGCAGCCACTGGTAACAGGATTAGCAGAGCGAGGTATGTAGGCGGTGCTACAGA
GTTCTTGAAGTGGTGGCCTAACTACGGCTACACTAGAAGAACAGTATTTGGTATCTGCGCTCTGCTGAAG
CCAGTTACCTTCGGAAAAAGAGTTGGTAGCTCTTGATCCGGCAAACAAACCACCGCTGGTAGCGGTGGTT
TTTTTGTTTGCAAGCAGCAGATTACGCGCAGAAAAAAAGGATCTCAAGAAGATCCTTTGATCTTTTCTAC
GGGGTCTGACGCTCAGTGGAACGAAAACTCACGTTAAGGGATTTTGGTCATGAGATTATCAAAAAGGATC
TTCACCTAGATCCTTTTAAATTAAAAATGAAGTTTTAAATCAATCTAAAGTATATATGAGTAAACTTGGT
CTGACAGTTACCAATGCTTAATCAGTGAGGCACCTATCTCAGCGATCTGTCTATTTCGTTCATCCATAGT
TGCCTGACTCCCCGTCGTGTAGATAACTACGATACGGGAGGGCTTACCATCTGGCCCCAGTGCTGCAATG
ATACCGCGAGACCCACGCTCACCGGCTCCAGATTTATCAGCAATAAACCAGCCAGCCGGAAGGGCCGAGC
GCAGAAGTGGTCCTGCAACTTTATCCGCCTCCATCCAGTCTATTAATTGTTGCCGGGAAGCTAGAGTAAG
TAGTTCGCCAGTTAATAGTTTGCGCAACGTTGTTGCCATTGCTACAGGCATCGTGGTGTCACGCTCGTCG
TTTGGTATGGCTTCATTCAGCTCCGGTTCCCAACGATCAAGGCGAGTTACATGATCCCCCATGTTGTGCA
AAAAAGCGGTTAGCTCCTTCGGTCCTCCGATCGTTGTCAGAAGTAAGTTGGCCGCAGTGTTATCACTCAT
GGTTATGGCAGCACTGCATAATTCTCTTACTGTCATGCCATCCGTAAGATGCTTTTCTGTGACTGGTGAG
TACTCAACCAAGTCATTCTGAGAATAGTGTATGCGGCGACCGAGTTGCTCTTGCCCGGCGTCAATACGGG
ATAATACCGCGCCACATAGCAGAACTTTAAAAGTGCTCATCATTGGAAAACGTTCTTCGGGGCGAAAACT
CTCAAGGATCTTACCGCTGTTGAGATCCAGTTCGATGTAACCCACTCGTGCACCCAACTGATCTTCAGCA
TCTTTTACTTTCACCAGCGTTTCTGGGTGAGCAAAAACAGGAAGGCAAAATGCCGCAAAAAAGGGAATAA
GGGCGACACGGAAATGTTGAATACTCATACTCTTCCTTTTTCAATATTATTGAAGCATTTATCAGGGTTA
TTGTCTCATGAGCGGATACATATTTGAATGTATTTAGAAAAATAAACAAATAGGGGTTCCGCGCACATTT
CCCCGAAAAGTGCCACCTG
[124 nt withheld, positions 9330-9453]
C
[91 nt withheld, positions 9455-9545]
A
[49 nt withheld, positions 9547-9595]
CCTTTGACGTTGGAGTCCACGTTCTTT
[37 nt withheld, positions 9623-9659]
ACCCTATCTCGGTCTATTCTTTTGATTTATAAGGGATTTTGCCGATTTCGGCCTATTGGTTAAAAAATGA
GCTGATTTAACAAAAATTTAACGCGAATTTTAACAAAATATTAACGCTTACAATTTCCATTCGCCATTCA
GGCTGCGCAACTGTTGGGAAGGGCGATCGGTGCGGGCCTCTTCGCTATTACGCCAGCTGGCGAAAGGGGG
ATGTGCTGCAAGGCGATTAAGTTGGGTAACGCCAGGGTTTTCCCAGTCACGACGTTGTAAAACGACGGCC
AGTGAGCGCGCGTAATACGACTCACTATAGGGCGAATTGGAGCT
Features (pLannotate 1.2.2; 21 found; start..end, strand, type, name):
      6..1088    +  misc_feature   Rosa26 left arm: left homology arm from intron 1 of the mouse Rosa26 gene (Soriano, 1999)
   1116..5456    +  misc_feature   Rosa26 right arm: right homology arm from intron 1 of the mouse Rosa26 gene (Soriano, 1999)
   5469..5501    -  misc_feature   MCS (fragment): pBluescript multiple cloning site
   5506..6005    +  promoter       PGK promoter: mouse phosphoglycerate kinase 1 promoter
   6032..6604    +  CDS            DTA: diphtheria toxin fragment A; Corynebacterium diphtheriae tox
   6607..6679    +  CDS            small t antigen (fragment): SV40 (simian virus 40) small t antigen
   6681..6746    +  intron         small t intron: SV40 (simian virus 40) small t antigen intron
   6820..7044    +  polyA_signal   bGH poly(A) signal: bovine growth hormone polyadenylation signal
   7048..7069    +  promoter       SV40 promoter (fragment): SV40 enhancer and early promoter
   7073..7092    +  misc_feature   MCS (fragment): pBluescript multiple cloning site
   7138..7156    -  promoter       T3 promoter: promoter for bacteriophage T3 RNA polymerase
   7201..7217    -  protein_bind   lac operator: The lac repressor binds to the lac operator to inhibit transcription in E. coli. This inhibition can be relieved by adding lactose or isopropyl-β-D-thiogalactopyranoside (IPTG). lac repressor encoded by lacI
   7225..7255    -  promoter       lac promoter: promoter for the E. coli lac operon
   7270..7291    -  protein_bind   CAP binding site: CAP binding activates transcription in the presence of cAMP. E. coli catabolite activator protein
   7304..7396    -  CDS            lacI (fragment): lac repressor; lacI; The lac repressor binds to the lac operator to inhibit transcription in E. coli. This inhibition can be relieved by adding lactose or isopropyl-β-D-thiogalactopyranoside (IPTG).
   7579..8167    -  rep_origin     ori: high-copy-number ColE1/pMB1/pBR322/pUC origin of replication
   8338..9198    -  CDS            AmpR: β-lactamase; bla; confers resistance to ampicillin, carbenicillin, and related antibiotics
   9199..9303    -  promoter       AmpR promoter: bla
   9330..9758    +  rep_origin     f1 ori (sequence partly withheld): f1 bacteriophage origin of replication; arrow indicates direction of (+) strand synthesis
   9789..9944    -  CDS            lacZα (fragment): LacZα fragment of β-galactosidase; lacZ fragment
   9952..9970    +  promoter       T7 promoter: promoter for bacteriophage T7 RNA polymerase
