[The description below was written by a language model from this plasmid's Addgene catalogue record and pLannotate feature annotations shown in this document.]
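Description:
pRosa26PAm1 is an empty gene-targeting vector for placing transgenes at the mouse Rosa26 locus by homologous recombination. It is a modified version of the earlier pRosa26PA plasmid and is listed in the record as a vector for making transgenic constructs. The backbone is pBluescript-like: it carries a high-copy ColE1/pUC origin, an f1 phage origin, an ampicillin resistance gene with its own promoter, remnants of the lac promoter/lacZα region, and flanking T7 and T3 promoters. The sequenced plasmid is about 10 kb.

The functional core consists of two homology arms from intron 1 of mouse Rosa26, a short left arm of roughly 1.1 kb and a long right arm of roughly 4.3 kb. They are separated by only a small gap in the feature table, and this is presumably where the PacI and AscI cloning sites named by the depositor are located. A user's expression cassette is inserted there so that it is flanked by the two arms.

Outside the long arm lies a negative-selection cassette in which the mouse PGK promoter drives diphtheria toxin fragment A, followed by SV40 small t intron sequence and a bovine growth hormone polyadenylation signal. Random integrants that retain this cassette are killed, while correct homologous recombinants lose it, which enriches for properly targeted clones. The vector itself contains no positive selection marker or reporter, so these must be supplied by the inserted cassette.

According to the depositor, the modification relative to pRosa26PA adds extra restriction sites for linearizing the plasmid before it is introduced into cells. These sites are not annotated in the feature table, and the record refers users to the author's map for their positions.
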