Addgene plasmid #15036: pRosa26PAm1 (DM#272)
Depositing lab: Douglas Melton. Depositing organization: Harvard University. Publication: Notch signaling controls multiple steps of pancreatic differentiation. Murtaugh LC, Stanger BZ, Kwan KM, Melton DA. Proc Natl Acad Sci U S A. 2003 Dec 9. 100(25):14920-5. 10.1073/pnas.2436557100 PubMed 14657333.
Backbone
  Vector backbone: pRosa26 PA
  Backbone size w/o insert (bp): 9896
  Vector type: for making transgenic constructs
Growth in bacteria
  Bacterial resistance: Ampicillin, 100 μg/mL
  Growth temperature: 37°C
  Growth strain: DH5alpha
  Copy number: Unknown
Gene/Insert
  Gene/Insert name: pRosa26 modified targeting vector
  Cloning method: Restriction Enzyme
  Sequencing primers: 5′ T7
Resource information
  A portion of this plasmid was derived from a plasmid made by: pRosa26PA from Frank Costantini.
Terms and licenses: Academic/Nonprofit Terms; Industry Terms: Not Available to Industry
Depositor comments: Modification of plasmid pRosa26PA described in Srinivas et al. BMC Dev Biol (2001) vol 1, p.4. See BMC Dev Biol article for more information. Clone into PacI & AscI sites. The modified plasmid conatins additional sites for linearization. See Author's Map for more information.
How to cite: pRosa26PAm1 (DM#272) was a gift from Douglas Melton (Addgene plasmid # 15036 ; http://n2t.net/addgene:15036 ; RRID:Addgene_15036)
