>Addgene plasmid #15036 | pRosa26PAm1 (DM#272) | addgene partial sequence | sequence record 21610 | T7 5'-TAATACGACTCACTATAGGG-3'
CCCTCCGAGCGTGGTGGAGCCGTTCTGTGAGACAGCCGGGTACGAGTCGTGACGCTGGAAGGGGCAAGCG
GGTGGTGGGCAGGAATGCGGTCCGCCCTGCAGCAACCGGAGGGGGAGGGAGAAGGGAGCGGAAAAGTCTC
CACCGGACGCGGCCATGGCTCGGGGGGGGGGGGGCAGCGGAGGAGCGCTTCCGGCCGACGTCTCGTCGCT
GATTGGCTTCTTTTCCTCCCGCCGTGTGTGAAAACACAAATGGCGTGTTTTGGTTGGCGTAAGGCGCCTG
TCAGTTAACGGCAGCCGGAGTGCGCAGCCGCCGGCAGCCTCGCTCTGCCCACTGGGTGGGGCGGGAGGTA
GGTGGGGTGAGGCAAGCTGGACGTGCGGGCGCGGTCGGCCTCTGGCGGGGCGGGGGAGG
